Addgene plasmid #142813: TFORF1641
Purpose: Lentiviral vector for overexpressing transcription factor ORFs with unique 24-bp barcodes. Barcodes facilitate identification of transcription factors in pooled screens.
Depositing lab: Feng Zhang. Depositing organization: Broad Institute. Publication: A transcription factor atlas of directed differentiation. Joung J, Ma S, Tay T, Geiger-Schuller KR, Kirchgatterer PC, Verdine VK, Guo B, Arias-Garcia MA, Allen WE, Singh A, Kuksenko O, Abudayyeh OO, Gootenberg JS, Fu Z, Macrae RK, Buenrostro JD, Regev A, Zhang F. Cell. 2023 Jan 5;186(1):209-229.e26. doi: 10.1016/j.cell.2022.11.026. PubMed 36608654.
Backbone
  Vector backbone: pLX_TRC317
  Backbone manufacturer: Broad Institute Genetic Perturbation Platform
  Backbone size w/o insert (bp): 8264
  Vector type: Mammalian Expression, Lentiviral
  Selectable markers: Puromycin
Growth in bacteria
  Bacterial resistance: Ampicillin, 100 μg/mL
  Growth temperature: 30°C
  Growth strain: NEB Stable
  Copy number: High Copy
Gene/Insert
  Gene/Insert name: PSIP1
  Species: H. sapiens (human)
  Insert size (bp): 1091
  Entrez Gene: PSIP1 (a.k.a. DFS70, LEDGF, PAIP, PSIP2, p52, p75)
  Promoter: EF1a
  Cloning method: Unknown
  Sequencing primers: 5′ GGGTGGAGACTGAAGTTAGGCCAG; 3′ CACATAGCGTAAAAGGAGCAACATAG
Terms and licenses: Academic/Nonprofit Terms; Industry Terms: Not Available to Industry
Depositor comments: NM_001317898,ENST00000380715 . The transcription factor ORF portion of this plasmid was synthesized by Genewiz. Please test multiple small colonies in case of plasmid recombination. To make this collection available in a timely manner, a portion of this collection was not fully sequenced by Addgene. If an Addgene verified full plasmid sequence is not available, please contact us prior to placing an order to request the full sequence.
How to cite: TFORF1641 was a gift from Feng Zhang (Addgene plasmid # 142813 ; http://n2t.net/addgene:142813 ; RRID:Addgene_142813)
