[The description below was written by a language model from this plasmid's Addgene catalogue record and pLannotate feature annotations shown in this document.]
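Description:
TFORF1641 is a lentiviral mammalian expression plasmid built on the pLX_TRC317 backbone, one member of a barcoded collection of transcription factor open reading frames designed for overexpression and pooled screening. It is propagated in E. coli through a high-copy ColE1/pUC-type origin with ampicillin selection (AmpR); an f1 origin and remnants of a lac/lacZα cloning region flanked by T3 and T7 promoters are also annotated in the bacterial portion. The record notes that the plasmid can recombine during propagation, as is common for LTR-containing vectors.

The viral portion has a third-generation, self-inactivating layout. An RSV promoter drives a truncated HIV-1 5' LTR, followed by the Ψ packaging signal, a gag fragment, the Rev response element and a cPPT/CTS, and it ends with a ΔU3 3' LTR and an SV40 poly(A) signal. Within this region, an SV40 promoter/origin segment sits upstream of the puromycin N-acetyltransferase gene, which allows selection of transduced mammalian cells. A separate EF-1α promoter drives the insert, human PSIP1 (also known as LEDGF, DFS70, p52/p75), a transcriptional coactivator. The catalogue lists a 1,091 bp insert corresponding to a specific transcript isoform, and the annotation matches roughly 970 bp of it to PSIP1 as a fragment, in keeping with a shorter isoform. A WPRE downstream of the ORF enhances transcript expression.

The unique 24-bp barcode described in the record is not annotated separately in the feature table, so its exact position cannot be given. The barcode lets this ORF be identified by sequencing when many transcription factor constructs are delivered together, as in screens of directed differentiation.
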