Features (pLannotate 1.2.2; 31 found; start..end, strand, type, name):
      5..231     +  promoter       RSV promoter: Rous sarcoma virus enhancer/promoter
    232..412     +  LTR            5' LTR (truncated): truncated 5' long terminal repeat (LTR) from HIV-1
    459..584     +  misc_feature   HIV-1 Ψ: packaging signal of human immunodeficiency virus type 1
    568..931     +  CDS            HIV-1 gag (fragment): gag protein from human immunodeficiency virus 1; gag
   1077..1310    +  misc_feature   RRE: The Rev response element (RRE) of HIV-1 allows for Rev-dependent mRNA export from the nucleus to the cytoplasm.
   1687..1713    +  CDS            Rev (fragment): human immunodeficiency virus 1 (HIV-1) Rev protein; rev; enhances nuclear export of unspliced and incompletely spliced viral mRNAs
   1720..1743    +  promoter       SV40 promoter (fragment): SV40 early promoter
   1744..1815    +  promoter       SV40 promoter (fragment): SV40 enhancer and early promoter
   1839..1974    +  rep_origin     SV40 ori: SV40 origin of replication
   2020..2616    +  CDS            PuroR (fragment): puromycin N-acetyltransferase; pac from Streptomyces; confers resistance to puromycin
   2665..2782    +  misc_feature   cPPT/CTS: central polypurine tract and central termination sequence of HIV-1
   2847..2913    +  CDS            small t antigen (fragment): SV40 (simian virus 40) small t antigen
   2920..4098    +  promoter       EF-1α promoter: strong constitutive promoter for human elongation factor EF-1α
   4115..5086    +  CDS            PSIP1 (fragment) (sequence partly withheld): PSIP1_HUMAN - Also known as DFS70, LEDGF, PSIP2. Experimental evidence at protein level: Swiss-Prot protein existence level 1. Transcriptional coactivator involved in neuroepithelial stem cell differentiation and neurogenesis. Involved in particular in lens epithelial cell gene regulation and stress responses. May play an important role in lens epithelial to fiber cell terminal differentiation. May play a protective role during stress-induced apoptosis. Isoform 2 is a more general and stronger transcriptional coactivator. Isoform 2 may also act as an adapter to coordinate pre- mRNA splicing. C
   5117..5170    +  promoter       U6 promoter (fragment): RNA polymerase III promoter for human U6 snRNA
   5212..5800    +  misc_feature   WPRE: woodchuck hepatitis virus posttranscriptional regulatory element
   5851..5870    +  misc_feature   cPPT/CTS (fragment): central polypurine tract and central termination sequence of HIV-1
   5872..6105    +  LTR            3' LTR (ΔU3): self-inactivating 3' long terminal repeat (LTR) from HIV-1
   6183..6304    +  polyA_signal   SV40 poly(A) signal: SV40 polyadenylation signal
   6344..6479    +  rep_origin     SV40 ori: SV40 origin of replication
   6500..6518    -  promoter       T7 promoter: promoter for bacteriophage T7 RNA polymerase
   6526..6681    +  CDS            lacZα (fragment): LacZα fragment of β-galactosidase; lacZ fragment
   6686..7114    +  rep_origin     f1 ori (sequence partly withheld): f1 bacteriophage origin of replication; arrow indicates direction of (+) strand synthesis
   7167..7271    +  promoter       AmpR promoter: bla
   7272..8132    +  CDS            AmpR: β-lactamase; bla; confers resistance to ampicillin, carbenicillin, and related antibiotics
   8303..8891    +  rep_origin     ori: high-copy-number ColE1/pMB1/pBR322/pUC origin of replication
   9074..9166    +  CDS            lacI (fragment): lac repressor; lacI; The lac repressor binds to the lac operator to inhibit transcription in E. coli. This inhibition can be relieved by adding lactose or isopropyl-β-D-thiogalactopyranoside (IPTG).
   9179..9200    +  protein_bind   CAP binding site: CAP binding activates transcription in the presence of cAMP. E. coli catabolite activator protein
   9215..9245    +  promoter       lac promoter: promoter for the E. coli lac operon
   9253..9269    +  protein_bind   lac operator: The lac repressor binds to the lac operator to inhibit transcription in E. coli. This inhibition can be relieved by adding lactose or isopropyl-β-D-thiogalactopyranoside (IPTG). lac repressor encoded by lacI
   9314..9332    +  promoter       T3 promoter: promoter for bacteriophage T3 RNA polymerase
>Addgene plasmid #142813 | TFORF1641 | addgene full sequence | sequence record 462904 | Addgene NGS Result
TTAATGTAGTCTTATGCAATACTCTTGTAGTCTTGCAACATGGTAACGATGAGTTAGCAACATGCCTTAC
AAGGAGAGAAAAAGCACCGTGCATGCCGATTGGTGGAAGTAAGGTGGTACGATCGTGCCTTATTAGGAAG
GCAACAGACGGGTCTGACATGGATTGGACGAACCACTGAATTGCCGCATTGCAGAGATATTGTATTTAAG
TGCCTAGCTCGATACATAAACGGGTCTCTCTGGTTAGACCAGATCTGAGCCTGGGAGCTCTCTGGCTAAC
TAGGGAACCCACTGCTTAAGCCTCAATAAAGCTTGCCTTGAGTGCTTCAAGTAGTGTGTGCCCGTCTGTT
GTGTGACTCTGGTAACTAGAGATCCCTCAGACCCTTTTAGTCAGTGTGGAAAATCTCTAGCAGTGGCGCC
CGAACAGGGACTTGAAAGCGAAAGGGAAACCAGAGGAGCTCTCTCGACGCAGGACTCGGCTTGCTGAAGC
GCGCACGGCAAGAGGCGAGGGGCGGCGACTGGTGAGTACGCCAAAAATTTTGACTAGCGGAGGCTAGAAG
GAGAGAGATGGGTGCGAGAGCGTCAGTATTAAGCGGGGGAGAATTAGATCGCGATGGGAAAAAATTCGGT
TAAGGCCAGGGGGAAAGAAAAAATATAAATTAAAACATATAGTATGGGCAAGCAGGGAGCTAGAACGATT
CGCAGTTAATCCTGGCCTGTTAGAAACATCAGAAGGCTGTAGACAAATACTGGGACAGCTACAACCATCC
CTTCAGACAGGATCAGAAGAACTTAGATCATTATATAATACAGTAGCAACCCTCTATTGTGTGCATCAAA
GGATAGAGATAAAAGACACCAAGGAAGCTTTAGACAAGATAGAGGAAGAGCAAAACAAAAGTAAGACCAC
CGCACAGCAAGCGGCCGCTGATCTTCAGACCTGGAGGAGGAGATATGAGGGACAATTGGAGAAGTGAATT
ATATAAATATAAAGTAGTAAAAATTGAACCATTAGGAGTAGCACCCACCAAGGCAAAGAGAAGAGTGGTG
CAGAGAGAAAAAAGAGCAGTGGGAATAGGAGCTTTGTTCCTTGGGTTCTTGGGAGCAGCAGGAAGCACTA
TGGGCGCAGCGTCAATGACGCTGACGGTACAGGCCAGACAATTATTGTCTGGTATAGTGCAGCAGCAGAA
CAATTTGCTGAGGGCTATTGAGGCGCAACAGCATCTGTTGCAACTCACAGTCTGGGGCATCAAGCAGCTC
CAGGCAAGAATCCTGGCTGTGGAAAGATACCTAAAGGATCAACAGCTCCTGGGGATTTGGGGTTGCTCTG
GAAAACTCATTTGCACCACTGCTGTGCCTTGGAATGCTAGTTGGAGTAATAAATCTCTGGAACAGATTTG
GAATCACACGACCTGGATGGAGTGGGACAGAGAAATTAACAATTACACAAGCTTAATACACTCCTTAATT
GAAGAATCGCAAAACCAGCAAGAAAAGAATGAACAAGAATTATTGGAATTAGATAAATGGGCAAGTTTGT
GGAATTGGTTTAACATAACAAATTGGCTGTGGTATATAAAATTATTCATAATGATAGTAGGAGGCTTGGT
AGGTTTAAGAATAGTTTTTGCTGTACTTTCTATAGTGAATAGAGTTAGGCAGGGATATTCACCATTATCG
TTTCAGACCCACCTCCCAACCCCGAGGGGACCCATGCATTGCATCTCAATTAGTCAGCAACCAGGTGTGG
AAAGTCCCCAGGCTCCCCAGCAGGCAGAAGTATGCAAAGCATGCGTCTCAATTAGTCAGCAACCATAGTC
CCGCCCCTAACTCCGCCCATCCCGCCCCTAACTCCGCCCAGTTCCGCCCATTCTCCGCCCCATGGCTGAC
TAATTTTTTTTATTTATGCAGAGGCCGAGGCCGCCTCGGCCTCTGAGCTATTCCAGAAGTAGTGAGGAGG
CTTTTTTGGAGGCCTAGGCTTTTGCAAAAAGCTTTCTAGAGGTACCACCGGAGCTTACCATGACCGAGTA
CAAGCCCACGGTGCGCCTCGCCACCCGCGACGACGTCCCCAGGGCCGTACGCACCCTCGCCGCCGCGTTC
GCCGACTACCCCGCCACGCGCCACACCGTCGATCCGGACCGCCACATCGAGCGGGTCACCGAGCTGCAAG
AACTCTTCCTCACGCGCGTCGGGCTCGACATCGGCAAGGTGTGGGTCGCGGACGACGGCGCCGCCGTGGC
GGTCTGGACCACGCCGGAGAGCGTCGAAGCGGGGGCGGTGTTCGCCGAGATCGGCCCGCGCATGGCCGAG
TTGAGCGGTTCCCGGCTGGCCGCGCAGCAACAGATGGAAGGCCTCCTGGCGCCGCACCGGCCCAAGGAGC
CCGCGTGGTTCCTGGCCACCGTCGGCGTCTCGCCCGACCACCAGGGCAAGGGTCTGGGCAGCGCCGTCGT
GCTCCCCGGAGTGGAGGCGGCCGAGCGCGCCGGGGTGCCCGCCTTCCTGGAGACCTCCGCGCCCCGCAAC
CTCCCCTTCTACGAGCGGCTCGGCTTCACCGTCACCGCCGACGTCGAGGTGCCCGAAGGACCGCGCACCT
GGTGCATGACCCGCAAGCCCGGTGCCAGTTAACGAATTCTAGATCTTGAGACAAATGGCAGTATTCATCC
ACAATTTTAAAAGAAAAGGGGGGATTGGGGGGTACAGTGCAGGGGAAAGAATAGTAGACATAATAGCAAC
AGACATACAAACTAAAGAATTACAAAAACAAATTACAAAAATTCAAAATTTTCGGGTTTATTACAGGGAC
AGCAGAGATCCACTTTGGCGCCGGCTCGAGGCCTGCAGGTGCAAAGATGGATAAAGTTTTAAACAGAGAG
GAATCTTTGCAGCTAATGGACCTTCTAGGTCTTGAAAGGAGTGGGAATTGGCTCCGGTGCCCGTCAGTGG
GCAGAGCGCACATCGCCCACAGTCCCCGAGAAGTTGGGGGGAGGGGTCGGCAATTGAACCGGTGCCTAGA
GAAGGTGGCGCGGGGTAAACTGGGAAAGTGATGTCGTGTACTGGCTCCGCCTTTTTCCCGAGGGTGGGGG
AGAACCGTATATAAGTGCAGTAGTCGCCGTGAACGTTCTTTTTCGCAACGGGTTTGCCGCCAGAACACAG
GTAAGTGCCGTGTGTGGTTCCCGCGGGCCTGGCCTCTTTACGGGTTATGGCCCTTGCGTGCCTTGAATTA
CTTCCACCTGGCTGCAGTACGTGATTCTTGATCCCGAGCTTCGGGTTGGAAGTGGGTGGGAGAGTTCGAG
GCCTTGCGCTTAAGGAGCCCCTTCGCCTCGTGCTTGAGTTGAGGCCTGGCCTGGGCGCTGGGGCCGCCGC
GTGCGAATCTGGTGGCACCTTCGCGCCTGTCTCGCTGCTTTCGATAAGTCTCTAGCCATTTAAAATTTTT
GATGACCTGCTGCGACGCTTTTTTTCTGGCAAGATAGTCTTGTAAATGCGGGCCAAGATCTGCACACTGG
TATTTCGGTTTTTGGGGCCGCGGGCGGCGACGGGGCCCGTGCGTCCCAGCGCACATGTTCGGCGAGGCGG
GGCCTGCGAGCGCGGCCACCGAGAATCGGACGGGGGTAGTCTCAAGCTGGCCGGCCTGCTCTGGTGCCTG
GCCTCGCGCCGCCGTGTATCGCCCCGCCCTGGGCGGCAAGGCTGGCCCGGTCGGCACCAGTTGCGTGAGC
GGAAAGATGGCCGCTTCCCGGCCCTGCTGCAGGGAGCTCAAAATGGAGGACGCGGCGCTCGGGAGAGCGG
GCGGGTGAGTCACCCACACAAAGGAAAAGGGCCTTTCCGTCCTCAGCCGTCGCTTCATGTGACTCCACGG
AGTACCGGGCGCCGTCCAGGCACCTCGATTAGTTCTCGAGCTTTTGGAGTACGTCGTCTTTAGGTTGGGG
GGAGGGGTTTTATGCGATGGAGTTTCCCCACACTGAGTGGGTGGAGACTGAAGTTAGGCCAGCTTGGCAC
TTGATGTAATTCTCCTTGGAATTTGCCCTTTTTGAGTTTGGATCTTGGTTCATTCTCAAGCCTCAGACAG
TGGTTCAAAGTTTTTTTCTTCCATTTCAGGTGTCGTGAGGCTAGCACCGCCACCATGACTCGC
[261 nt withheld, positions 4124-4384]
AAATTTTCAAGTCAACAGGCAGCAACTAAACAATCAAATGCATCATCTGATGTTGAAGTTGAAGAAAAGG
AAACTAGTGTTTCAAAGGAAGATACCGACCATGAAGAAAAAGCCAGCAATGAGGATGTGACTAAAGCAGT
TGACATAACTACTCCAAAAGCTGCCAGAAGGGGGAGAAAGAGAAAGGCAGAAAAACAAGTAGAAACTGAG
GAGGCAGGAGTAGTGACAACAGCAACAGCATCTGTTAATCTAAAAGTGAGTCCTAAAAGAGGACGACCTG
CAGCTACAGAAGTCAAGATTCCAAAACCAAGAGGCAGACCCAAAATGGTAAAACAGCCCTGTCCTTCAGA
GAGTGACATCATTACTGAAGAGGACAAAAGTAAGAAAAAGGGGCAAGAGGAAAAACAACCTAAAAAGCAG
CCTAAGAAGGATGAAGAGGGCCAGAAGGAAGAAGATAAGCCAAGAAAAGAGCCGGATAAAAAAGAGGGGA
AGAAAGAAGTTGAATCAAAAAGGAAAAATTTAGCTAAAACAGGGGTTACTTCAACCTCCGATTCTGAAGA
AGAAGGAGATGATCAAGAAGGTGAAAAGAAGAGAAAAGGTGGGAGGAACTTTCAGACTGCTCACAGAAGG
AATATGCTGAAAGGCCAACATGAGAAAGAAGCAGCAGATCGAAAACGCAAGCAAGAGGAACAAATGGAAA
CTGAGCATTTTGCTCTGTAGTAATGAACTAGTCCGTAACTTGAAAGTATTTCGATTTCTTGGCTTTATAT
ATCTTGTGGAAAGGACGACTAACTGCCAAGTGGCGATCTCTTACGCGTTAAGTCGACAATCAACCTCTGG
ATTACAAAATTTGTGAAAGATTGACTGGTATTCTTAACTATGTTGCTCCTTTTACGCTATGTGGATACGC
TGCTTTAATGCCTTTGTATCATGCTATTGCTTCCCGTATGGCTTTCATTTTCTCCTCCTTGTATAAATCC
TGGTTGCTGTCTCTTTATGAGGAGTTGTGGCCCGTTGTCAGGCAACGTGGCGTGGTGTGCACTGTGTTTG
CTGACGCAACCCCCACTGGTTGGGGCATTGCCACCACCTGTCAGCTCCTTTCCGGGACTTTCGCTTTCCC
CCTCCCTATTGCCACGGCGGAACTCATCGCCGCCTGCCTTGCCCGCTGCTGGACAGGGGCTCGGCTGTTG
GGCACTGACAATTCCGTGGTGTTGTCGGGGAAATCATCGTCCTTTCCTTGGCTGCTCGCCTGTGTTGCCA
CCTGGATTCTGCGCGGGACGTCCTTCTGCTACGTCCCTTCGGCCCTCAATCCAGCGGACCTTCCTTCCCG
CGGCCTGCTGCCGGCTCTGCGGCCTCTTCCGCGTCTTCGCCTTCGCCCTCAGACGAGTCGGATCTCCCTT
TGGGCCGCCTCCCCGCGTCGACTTTAAGACCAATGACTTACAAGGCAGCTGTAGATCTTAGCCACTTTTT
AAAAGAAAAGGGGGGACTGGAAGGGCTAATTCACTCCCAACGAAGACAAGATCTGCTTTTTGCTTGTACT
GGGTCTCTCTGGTTAGACCAGATCTGAGCCTGGGAGCTCTCTGGCTAACTAGGGAACCCACTGCTTAAGC
CTCAATAAAGCTTGCCTTGAGTGCTTCAAGTAGTGTGTGCCCGTCTGTTGTGTGACTCTGGTAACTAGAG
ATCCCTCAGACCCTTTTAGTCAGTGTGGAAAATCTCTAGCAGTACGTATAGTAGTTCATGTCATCTTATT
ATTCAGTATTTATAACTTGCAAAGAAATGAATATCAGAGAGTGAGAGGAACTTGTTTATTGCAGCTTATA
ATGGTTACAAATAAAGCAATAGCATCACAAATTTCACAAATAAAGCATTTTTTTCACTGCATTCTAGTTG
TGGTTTGTCCAAACTCATCAATGTATCTTATCATGTCTGGCTCTAGCTATCCCGCCCCTAACTCCGCCCA
TCCCGCCCCTAACTCCGCCCAGTTCCGCCCATTCTCCGCCCCATGGCTGACTAATTTTTTTTATTTATGC
AGAGGCCGAGGCCGCCTCGGCCTCTGAGCTATTCCAGAAGTAGTGAGGAGGCTTTTTTGGAGGCCTAGGG
ACGTACCCAATTCGCCCTATAGTGAGTCGTATTACGCGCGCTCACTGGCCGTCGTTTTACAACGTCGTGA
CTGGGAAAACCCTGGCGTTACCCAACTTAATCGCCTTGCAGCACATCCCCCTTTCGCCAGCTGGCGTAAT
AGCGAAGAGGCCCGCACCGATCGCCCTTCCCAACAGTTGCGCAGCCTGAATGGCGAATGGG
[124 nt withheld, positions 6686-6809]
C
[91 nt withheld, positions 6811-6901]
A
[49 nt withheld, positions 6903-6951]
CCTTTGACGTTGGAGTCCACGTTCTTT
[37 nt withheld, positions 6979-7015]
ACCCTATCTCGGTCTATTCTTTTGATTTATAAGGGATTTTGCCGATTTCGGCCTATTGGTTAAAAAATGA
GCTGATTTAACAAAAATTTAACGCGAATTTTAACAAAATATTAACGCTTACAATTTAGGTGGCACTTTTC
GGGGAAATGTGCGCGGAACCCCTATTTGTTTATTTTTCTAAATACATTCAAATATGTATCCGCTCATGAG
ACAATAACCCTGATAAATGCTTCAATAATATTGAAAAAGGAAGAGTATGAGTATTCAACATTTCCGTGTC
GCCCTTATTCCCTTTTTTGCGGCATTTTGCCTTCCTGTTTTTGCTCACCCAGAAACGCTGGTGAAAGTAA
AAGATGCTGAAGATCAGTTGGGTGCACGAGTGGGTTACATCGAACTGGATCTCAACAGCGGTAAGATCCT
TGAGAGTTTTCGCCCCGAAGAACGTTTTCCAATGATGAGCACTTTTAAAGTTCTGCTATGTGGCGCGGTA
TTATCCCGTATTGACGCCGGGCAAGAGCAACTCGGTCGCCGCATACACTATTCTCAGAATGACTTGGTTG
AGTACTCACCAGTCACAGAAAAGCATCTTACGGATGGCATGACAGTAAGAGAATTATGCAGTGCTGCCAT
AACCATGAGTGATAACACTGCGGCCAACTTACTTCTGACAACGATCGGAGGACCGAAGGAGCTAACCGCT
TTTTTGCACAACATGGGGGATCATGTAACTCGCCTTGATCGTTGGGAACCGGAGCTGAATGAAGCCATAC
CAAACGACGAGCGTGACACCACGATGCCTGTAGCAATGGCAACAACGTTGCGCAAACTATTAACTGGCGA
ACTACTTACTCTAGCTTCCCGGCAACAATTAATAGACTGGATGGAGGCGGATAAAGTTGCAGGACCACTT
CTGCGCTCGGCCCTTCCGGCTGGCTGGTTTATTGCTGATAAATCTGGAGCCGGTGAGCGTGGGTCTCGCG
GTATCATTGCAGCACTGGGGCCAGATGGTAAGCCCTCCCGTATCGTAGTTATCTACACGACGGGGAGTCA
GGCAACTATGGATGAACGAAATAGACAGATCGCTGAGATAGGTGCCTCACTGATTAAGCATTGGTAACTG
TCAGACCAAGTTTACTCATATATACTTTAGATTGATTTAAAACTTCATTTTTAATTTAAAAGGATCTAGG
TGAAGATCCTTTTTGATAATCTCATGACCAAAATCCCTTAACGTGAGTTTTCGTTCCACTGAGCGTCAGA
CCCCGTAGAAAAGATCAAAGGATCTTCTTGAGATCCTTTTTTTCTGCGCGTAATCTGCTGCTTGCAAACA
AAAAAACCACCGCTACCAGCGGTGGTTTGTTTGCCGGATCAAGAGCTACCAACTCTTTTTCCGAAGGTAA
CTGGCTTCAGCAGAGCGCAGATACCAAATACTGTTCTTCTAGTGTAGCCGTAGTTAGGCCACCACTTCAA
GAACTCTGTAGCACCGCCTACATACCTCGCTCTGCTAATCCTGTTACCAGTGGCTGCTGCCAGTGGCGAT
AAGTCGTGTCTTACCGGGTTGGACTCAAGACGATAGTTACCGGATAAGGCGCAGCGGTCGGGCTGAACGG
GGGGTTCGTGCACACAGCCCAGCTTGGAGCGAACGACCTACACCGAACTGAGATACCTACAGCGTGAGCT
ATGAGAAAGCGCCACGCTTCCCGAAGGGAGAAAGGCGGACAGGTATCCGGTAAGCGGCAGGGTCGGAACA
GGAGAGCGCACGAGGGAGCTTCCAGGGGGAAACGCCTGGTATCTTTATAGTCCTGTCGGGTTTCGCCACC
TCTGACTTGAGCGTCGATTTTTGTGATGCTCGTCAGGGGGGCGGAGCCTATGGAAAAACGCCAGCAACGC
GGCCTTTTTACGGTTCCTGGCCTTTTGCTGGCCTTTTGCTCACATGTTCTTTCCTGCGTTATCCCCTGAT
TCTGTGGATAACCGTATTACCGCCTTTGAGTGAGCTGATACCGCTCGCCGCAGCCGAACGACCGAGCGCA
GCGAGTCAGTGAGCGAGGAAGCGGAAGAGCGCCCAATACGCAAACCGCCTCTCCCCGCGCGTTGGCCGAT
TCATTAATGCAGCTGGCACGACAGGTTTCCCGACTGGAAAGCGGGCAGTGAGCGCAACGCAATTAATGTG
AGTTAGCTCACTCATTAGGCACCCCAGGCTTTACACTTTATGCTTCCGGCTCGTATGTTGTGTGGAATTG
TGAGCGGATAACAATTTCACACAGGAAACAGCTATGACCATGATTACGCCAAGCGCGCAATTAACCCTCA
CTAAAGGGAACAAAAGCTGGAGCTGCAAGC
