>Addgene plasmid #142813 | TFORF1641 | depositor partial sequence | sequence record 280577 | Insert
ACCGCCACCATGACTCGC
[261 nt withheld, positions 19-279]
AAATTTTCAAGTCAACAGGCAGCAACTAAACAATCAAATGCATCATCTGATGTTGAAGTTGAAGAAAAGG
AAACTAGTGTTTCAAAGGAAGATACCGACCATGAAGAAAAAGCCAGCAATGAGGATGTGACTAAAGCAGT
TGACATAACTACTCCAAAAGCTGCCAGAAGGGGGAGAAAGAGAAAGGCAGAAAAACAAGTAGAAACTGAG
GAGGCAGGAGTAGTGACAACAGCAACAGCATCTGTTAATCTAAAAGTGAGTCCTAAAAGAGGACGACCTG
CAGCTACAGAAGTCAAGATTCCAAAACCAAGAGGCAGACCCAAAATGGTAAAACAGCCCTGTCCTTCAGA
GAGTGACATCATTACTGAAGAGGACAAAAGTAAGAAAAAGGGGCAAGAGGAAAAACAACCTAAAAAGCAG
CCTAAGAAGGATGAAGAGGGCCAGAAGGAAGAAGATAAGCCAAGAAAAGAGCCGGATAAAAAAGAGGGGA
AGAAAGAAGTTGAATCAAAAAGGAAAAATTTAGCTAAAACAGGGGTTACTTCAACCTCCGATTCTGAAGA
AGAAGGAGATGATCAAGAAGGTGAAAAGAAGAGAAAAGGTGGGAGGAACTTTCAGACTGCTCACAGAAGG
AATATGCTGAAAGGCCAACATGAGAAAGAAGCAGCAGATCGAAAACGCAAGCAAGAGGAACAAATGGAAA
CTGAGCATTTTGCTCTGTAGTAATGAACTAGTCCGTAACTTGAAAGTATTTCGATTTCTTGGCTTTATAT
ATCTTGTGGAAAGGACGACTAACTGCCAAGTGGCGATCTCTT
