>Addgene plasmid #142813 | TFORF1641 | depositor partial sequence | sequence record 280578 | Barcode
CTAACTGCCAAGTGGCGATCTCTT
